>Addgene plasmid #250399 | Lenti-CMV-mCherry-GSG-P2A-NUDT5 W28A Y74F-WPRE | addgene full sequence | sequence record 498964 | Addgene NGS Result
[124 nt withheld, positions 1-124]
C
[91 nt withheld, positions 126-216]
A
[49 nt withheld, positions 218-266]
CCTTTGACGTTGGAGTCCACGTTCTTT
[37 nt withheld, positions 294-330]
ACCCTATCTCGGTCTATTCTTTTGATTTATAAGGGATTTTGCCGATTTCGGCCTATTGGTTAAAAAATGA
GCTGATTTAACAAAAATTTAACGCGAATTTTAACAAAATATTAACGCTTACAATTTAGGTGGCACTTTTC
GGGGAAATGTGCGCGGAACCCCTATTTGTTTATTTTTCTAAATACATTCAAATATGTATCCGCTCATGAG
ACAATAACCCTGATAAATGCTTCAATAATATTGAAAAAGGAAGAGTATGAGTATTCAACATTTCCGTGTC
GCCCTTATTCCCTTTTTTGCGGCATTTTGCCTTCCTGTTTTTGCTCACCCAGAAACGCTGGTGAAAGTAA
AAGATGCTGAAGATCAGTTGGGTGCACGAGTGGGTTACATCGAACTGGATCTCAACAGCGGTAAGATCCT
TGAGAGTTTTCGCCCCGAAGAACGTTTTCCAATGATGAGCACTTTTAAAGTTCTGCTATGTGGCGCGGTA
TTATCCCGTATTGACGCCGGGCAAGAGCAACTCGGTCGCCGCATACACTATTCTCAGAATGACTTGGTTG
AGTACTCACCAGTCACAGAAAAGCATCTTACGGATGGCATGACAGTAAGAGAATTATGCAGTGCTGCCAT
AACCATGAGTGATAACACTGCGGCCAACTTACTTCTGACAACGATCGGAGGACCGAAGGAGCTAACCGCT
TTTTTGCACAACATGGGGGATCATGTAACTCGCCTTGATCGTTGGGAACCGGAGCTGAATGAAGCCATAC
CAAACGACGAGCGTGACACCACGATGCCTGTAGCAATGGCAACAACGTTGCGCAAACTATTAACTGGCGA
ACTACTTACTCTAGCTTCCCGGCAACAATTAATAGACTGGATGGAGGCGGATAAAGTTGCAGGACCACTT
CTGCGCTCGGCCCTTCCGGCTGGCTGGTTTATTGCTGATAAATCTGGAGCCGGTGAGCGTGGGTCTCGCG
GTATCATTGCAGCACTGGGGCCAGATGGTAAGCCCTCCCGTATCGTAGTTATCTACACGACGGGGAGTCA
GGCAACTATGGATGAACGAAATAGACAGATCGCTGAGATAGGTGCCTCACTGATTAAGCATTGGTAACTG
TCAGACCAAGTTTACTCATATATACTTTAGATTGATTTAAAACTTCATTTTTAATTTAAAAGGATCTAGG
TGAAGATCCTTTTTGATAATCTCATGACCAAAATCCCTTAACGTGAGTTTTCGTTCCACTGAGCGTCAGA
CCCCGTAGAAAAGATCAAAGGATCTTCTTGAGATCCTTTTTTTCTGCGCGTAATCTGCTGCTTGCAAACA
AAAAAACCACCGCTACCAGCGGTGGTTTGTTTGCCGGATCAAGAGCTACCAACTCTTTTTCCGAAGGTAA
CTGGCTTCAGCAGAGCGCAGATACCAAATACTGTTCTTCTAGTGTAGCCGTAGTTAGGCCACCACTTCAA
GAACTCTGTAGCACCGCCTACATACCTCGCTCTGCTAATCCTGTTACCAGTGGCTGCTGCCAGTGGCGAT
AAGTCGTGTCTTACCGGGTTGGACTCAAGACGATAGTTACCGGATAAGGCGCAGCGGTCGGGCTGAACGG
GGGGTTCGTGCACACAGCCCAGCTTGGAGCGAACGACCTACACCGAACTGAGATACCTACAGCGTGAGCT
ATGAGAAAGCGCCACGCTTCCCGAAGGGAGAAAGGCGGACAGGTATCCGGTAAGCGGCAGGGTCGGAACA
GGAGAGCGCACGAGGGAGCTTCCAGGGGGAAACGCCTGGTATCTTTATAGTCCTGTCGGGTTTCGCCACC
TCTTACTTGAGCGTCGATTTTTGTGATGCTCGTCAGGGGGGCGGAGCCTATGGAAAAACGCCAGCAACGC
GGCCTTTTTACGGTTCCTGGCCTTTTGCTGGCCTTTTGCTCACATGTTCTTTCCTGCGTTATCCCCTGAT
TCTGTGGATAACCGTATTACCGCCTTTGAGTGAGCTGATACCGCTCGCCGCAGCCGAACGACCGAGCGCA
GCGAGTCAGTGAGCGAGGAAGCGGAAGAGCGCCCAATACGCAAACCGCCTCTCCCCGCGCGTTGGCCGAT
TCATTAATGCAGCTGGCACGACAGGTTTCCCGACTGGAAAGCGGGCAGTGAGCGCAACGCAATTAATGTG
AGTTAGCTCACTCATTAGGCACCCCAGGCTTTACACTTTATGCTTCCGGCTCGTATGTTGTGTGGAATTG
TGAGCGGATAACAATTTCACACAGGAAACAGCTATGACCATGATTACGCCAAGCGCGCAATTAACCCTCA
CTAAAGGGAACAAAAGCTGGAGCTGCAAGCTTAATGTAGTCTTATGCAATACTCTTGTAGTCTTGCAACA
TGGTAACGATGAGTTAGCAACATGCCTTACAAGGAGAGAAAAAGCACCGTGCATGCCGATTGGTGGAAGT
AAGGTGGTACGATCGTGCCTTATTAGGAAGGCAACAGACGGGTCTGACATGGATTGGACGAACCACTGAA
TTGCCGCATTGCAGAGATATTGTATTTAAGTGCCTAGCTCGATACATAAACGGGTCTCTCTGGTTAGACC
AGATCTGAGCCTGGGAGCTCTCTGGCTAACTAGGGAACCCACTGCTTAAGCCTCAATAAAGCTTGCCTTG
AGTGCTTCAAGTAGTGTGTGCCCGTCTGTTGTGTGACTCTGGTAACTAGAGATCCCTCAGACCCTTTTAG
TCAGTGTGGAAAATCTCTAGCAGTGGCGCCCGAACAGGGACTTGAAAGCGAAAGGGAAACCAGAGGAGCT
CTCTCGACGCAGGACTCGGCTTGCTGAAGCGCGCACGGCAAGAGGCGAGGGGCGGCGACTGGTGAGTACG
CCAAAAATTTTGACTAGCGGAGGCTAGAAGGAGAGAGATGGGTGCGAGAGCGTCAGTATTAAGCGGGGGA
GAATTAGATCGCGATGGGAAAAAATTCGGTTAAGGCCAGGGGGAAAGAAAAAATATAAATTAAAACATAT
AGTATGGGCAAGCAGGGAGCTAGAACGATTCGCAGTTAATCCTGGCCTGTTAGAAACATCAGAAGGCTGT
AGACAAATACTGGGACAGCTACAACCATCCCTTCAGACAGGATCAGAAGAACTTAGATCATTATATAATA
CAGTAGCAACCCTCTATTGTGTGCATCAAAGGATAGAGATAAAAGACACCAAGGAAGCTTTAGACAAGAT
AGAGGAAGAGCAAAACAAAAGTAAGACCACCGCACAGCAAGCGGCCGCTGATCTTCAGACCTGGAGGAGG
AGATATGAGGGACAATTGGAGAAGTGAATTATATAAATATAAAGTAGTAAAAATTGAACCATTAGGAGTA
GCACCCACCAAGGCAAAGAGAAGAGTGGTGCAGAGAGAAAAAAGAGCAGTGGGAATAGGAGCTTTGTTCC
TTGGGTTCTTGGGAGCAGCAGGAAGCACTATGGGCGCAGCGTCAATGACGCTGACGGTACAGGCCAGACA
ATTATTGTCTGGTATAGTGCAGCAGCAGAACAATTTGCTGAGGGCTATTGAGGCGCAACAGCATCTGTTG
CAACTCACAGTCTGGGGCATCAAGCAGCTCCAGGCAAGAATCCTGGCTGTGGAAAGATACCTAAAGGATC
AACAGCTCCTGGGGATTTGGGGTTGCTCTGGAAAACTCATTTGCACCACTGCTGTGCCTTGGAATGCTAG
TTGGAGTAATAAATCTCTGGAACAGATTTGGAATCACACGACCTGGATGGAGTGGGACAGAGAAATTAAC
AATTACACAAGCTTAATACACTCCTTAATTGAAGAATCGCAAAACCAGCAAGAAAAGAATGAACAAGAAT
TATTGGAATTAGATAAATGGGCAAGTTTGTGGAATTGGTTTAACATAACAAATTGGCTGTGGTATATAAA
ATTATTCATAATGATAGTAGGAGGCTTGGTAGGTTTAAGAATAGTTTTTGCTGTACTTTCTATAGTGAAT
AGAGTTAGGCAGGGATATTCACCATTATCGTTTCAGACCCACCTCCCAACCCCGAGGGGACCCGACAGGC
CCGAAGGAATAGAAGAAGAAGGTGGAGAGAGAGACAGAGACAGATCCATTCGATTAGTGAACGGATCTCG
ACGGTATCGGTTAACTTTTAAAAGAAAAGGGGGGATTGGGGGGTACAGTGCAGGGGAAAGAATAGTAGAC
ATAATAGCAACAGACATACAAACTAAAGAATTACAAAAACAAATTACAAAATTCAAAATTTTATCGATAA
GCTTGGGAGTTCCGCGTTACATAACTTACGGTAAATGGCCCGCCTGGCTGACCGCCCAACGACCCCCGCC
CATTGACGTCAATAATGACGTATGTTCCCATAGTAACGCCAATAGGGACTTTCCATTGACGTCAATGGGT
GGAGTATTTACGGTAAACTGCCCACTTGGCAGTACATCAAGTGTATCATATGCCAAGTACGCCCCCTATT
GACGTCAATGACGGTAAATGGCCCGCCTGGCATTATGCCCAGTACATGACCTTATGGGACTTTCCTACTT
GGCAGTACATCTACGTATTAGTCATCGCTATTACCATGGTGATGCGGTTTTGGCAGTACATCAATGGGCG
TGGATAGCGGTTTGACTCACGGGGATTTCCAAGTCTCCACCCCATTGACGTCAATGGGAGTTTGTTTTGG
CACCAAAATCAACGGGACTTTCCAAAATGTCGTAACAACTCCGCCCCATTGACGCAAATGGGCGGTAGGC
GTGTACGGTGGGAGGTCTATATAAGCAGAGCTCGTTTAGTGAACCGTCAGATCGCCTGGAGACGCCATCC
ACGCTGTTTTGACCTCCATAGAAGACACCGACTCTAGAGGATCCACCGGTCGCCACCATGGTGAGCAAGG
GCGAGGAGGATAACATGGCCATCATCAAGGAGTTCATGCGCTTCAAGGTGCACATGGAGGGCTCCGTGAA
CGGCCACGAGTTCGAGATCGAGGGCGAGGGCGAGGGCCGCCCCTACGAGGGCACCCAGACCGCCAAGCTG
AAGGTGACCAAGGGTGGCCCCCTGCCCTTCGCCTGGGACATCCTGTCCCCTCAGTTCATGTACGGCTCCA
AGGCCTACGTGAAGCACCCCGCCGACATCCCCGACTACTTGAAGCTGTCCTTCCCCGAGGGCTTCAAGTG
GGAGCGCGTGATGAACTTCGAGGACGGCGGCGTGGTGACCGTGACCCAGGACTCCTCCCTGCAGGACGGC
GAGTTCATCTACAAGGTGAAGCTGCGCGGCACCAACTTCCCCTCAGACGGCCCCGTAATGCAGAAGAAAA
CCATGGGCTGGGAGGCCTCCTCCGAGCGGATGTACCCCGAGGACGGCGCCCTGAAGGGCGAGATCAAGCA
GAGGCTGAAGCTGAAGGACGGCGGCCACTACGACGCTGAGGTCAAGACCACCTACAAGGCCAAGAAGCCC
GTGCAGCTGCCCGGCGCCTACAACGTCAACATCAAGTTGGACATCACCTCCCACAACGAGGACTACACCA
TCGTGGAACAGTACGAACGCGCCGAGGGCCGCCACTCCACCGGCGGCATGGACGAGCTGTACAAGGGATC
CGGCGCTACTAACTTCAGCCTGCTGAAGCAGGCTGGAGACGTGGAGGAGAACCCTGGACCTATGGAGAGC
CAAGAACCAACGGAATCTTCTCAGAATGGCAAACAGTATATCATTTCAGAGGAGTTAATTTCAGAAGGAA
AAGCAGTCAAGCTTGAAAAAACAACGTACATGGATCCTACTGGTAAAACTAGAACTTGGGAATCAGTGAA
ACGTACAACCAGGAAAGAGCAGACTGCGGATGGTGTCGCGGTCATCCCCGTGCTGCAGAGAACACTTCAC
TTCGAGTGTATCGTTCTGGTGAAACAGTTCCGACCACCAATGGGGGGCTACTGCATAGAGTTCCCTGCAG
GTCTCATAGATGATGGTGAAACCCCAGAAGCAGCTGCTCTCCGGGAGCTTGAAGAAGAAACTGGCTACAA
AGGGGACATTGCCGAATGTTCTCCAGCGGTCTGTATGGACCCAGGCTTGTCAAACTGTACTATACACATC
GTGACAGTCACCATTAACGGAGATGATGCCGAAAACGCAAGGCCGAAGCCAAAGCCAGGGGATGGAGAGT
TTGTGGAAGTCATTTCTTTACCCAAGAATGACCTGCTGCAGAGACTTGATGCTCTGGTAGCTGAAGAACA
TCTCACAGTGGACGCCAGGGTCTATTCCTACGCTCTAGCGCTGAAACATGCAAATGCAAAGCCATTTGAA
GTGCCCTTCTTGAAATTTTAAAGCGGCCGCGTCGACAATCAACCTCTGGATTACAAAATTTGTGAAAGAT
TGACTGGTATTCTTAACTATGTTGCTCCTTTTACGCTATGTGGATACGCTGCTTTAATGCCTTTGTATCA
TGCTATTGCTTCCCGTATGGCTTTCATTTTCTCCTCCTTGTATAAATCCTGGTTGCTGTCTCTTTATGAG
GAGTTGTGGCCCGTTGTCAGGCAACGTGGCGTGGTGTGCACTGTGTTTGCTGACGCAACCCCCACTGGTT
GGGGCATTGCCACCACCTGTCAGCTCCTTTCCGGGACTTTCGCTTTCCCCCTCCCTATTGCCACGGCGGA
ACTCATCGCCGCCTGCCTTGCCCGCTGCTGGACAGGGGCTCGGCTGTTGGGCACTGACAATTCCGTGGTG
TTGTCGGGGAAGCTGACGTCCTTTCCATGGCTGCTCGCCTGTGTTGCCACCTGGATTCTGCGCGGGACGT
CCTTCTGCTACGTCCCTTCGGCCCTCAATCCAGCGGACCTTCCTTCCCGCGGCCTGCTGCCGGCTCTGCG
GCCTCTTCCGCGTCTTCGCCTTCGCCCTCAGACGAGTCGGATCTCCCTTTGGGCCGCCTCCCCGCCTGGA
ATTCTACCGGGTAGGGGAGGCGCTTTTCCCAAGGCAGTCTGGAGCATGCGCTTTAGCAGCCCCGCTGGGC
ACTTGGCGCTACACAAGTGGCCTCTGGCCTCGCACACATTCCACATCCACCGGTAGGCGCCAACCGGCTC
CGTTCTTTGGTGGCCCCTTCGCGCCACCTTCTACTCCTCCCCTAGTCAGGAAGTTCCCCCCCGCCCCGCA
GCTCGCGTCGTGCAGGACGTGACAAATGGAAGTAGCACGTCTCACTAGTCTCGTGCAGATGGACAGCACC
GCTGAGCAATGGAAGCGGGTAGGCCTTTGGGGCAGCGGCCAATAGCAGCTTTGCTCCTTCGCTTTCTGGG
CTCAGAGGCTGGGAAGGGGTGGGTCCGGGGGCGGGCTCAGGGGCGGGCTCAGGGGCGGGGCGGGCGCCCG
AAGGTCCTCCGGAGGCCCGGCATTCTGCACGCTTCAAAAGCGCACGTCTGCCGCGCTGTTCTCCTCTTCC
TCATCTCCGGGCCTTTCGACCTGCAGCCCAAGCTTACCATGACCGAGTACAAGCCCACGGTGCGCCTCGC
CACCCGCGACGACGTCCCCAGGGCCGTACGCACCCTCGCCGCCGCGTTCGCCGACTACCCCGCCACGCGC
CACACCGTCGATCCGGACCGCCACATCGAGCGGGTCACCGAGCTGCAAGAACTCTTCCTCACGCGCGTCG
GGCTCGACATCGGCAAGGTGTGGGTCGCGGACGACGGCGCCGCGGTGGCGGTCTGGACCACGCCGGAGAG
CGTCGAAGCGGGGGCGGTGTTCGCCGAGATCGGCCCGCGCATGGCCGAGTTGAGCGGTTCCCGGCTGGCC
GCGCAGCAACAGATGGAAGGCCTCCTGGCGCCGCACCGGCCCAAGGAGCCCGCGTGGTTCCTGGCCACCG
TCGGCGTCTCGCCCGACCACCAGGGCAAGGGTCTGGGCAGCGCCGTCGTGCTCCCCGGAGTGGAGGCGGC
CGAGCGCGCCGGGGTGCCCGCCTTCCTGGAGACCTCCGCGCCCCGCAACCTCCCCTTCTACGAGCGGCTC
GGCTTCACCGTCACCGCCGACGTCGAGGTGCCCGAAGGACCGCGCACCTGGTGCATGACCCGCAAGCCCG
GTGCCTGACGCCCGCCCCACGACCCGCAGCGCCCGACCGAAAGGAGCGCACGACCCCATGCATCTCGAGG
GCCCGGTACCTTTAAGACCAATGACTTACAAGGCAGCTGTAGATCTTAGCCACTTTTTAAAAGAAAAGGG
GGGACTGGAAGGGCTAGCTCACTCCCAACGAAGACAAGATCTGCTTTTTGCTTGTACTGGGTCTCTCTGG
TTAGACCAGATCTGAGCCTGGGAGCTCTCTGGCTAACTAGGGAACCCACTGCTTAAGCCTCAATAAAGCT
TGCCTTGAGTGCTTCAAGTAGTGTGTGCCCGTCTGTTGTGTGACTCTGGTAACTAGAGATCCCTCAGACC
CTTTTAGTCAGTGTGGAAAATCTCTAGCAGTAGTAGTTCATGTCATCTTATTATTCAGTATTTATAACTT
GCAAAGAAATGAATATCAGAGAGTGAGAGGAACTTGTTTATTGCAGCTTATAATGGTTACAAATAAAGCA
ATAGCATCACAAATTTCACAAATAAAGCATTTTTTTCACTGCATTCTAGTTGTGGTTTGTCCAAACTCAT
CAATGTATCTTATCATGTCTGGCTCTAGCTATCCCGCCCCTAACTCCGCCCATCCCGCCCCTAACTCCGC
CCAGTTCCGCCCATTCTCCGCCCCATGGCTGACTAATTTTTTTTATTTATGCAGAGGCCGAGGCCGCCTC
GGCCTCTGAGCTATTCCAGAAGTAGTGAGGAGGCTTTTTTGGAGGCCTAGGGACGTACCCAATTCGCCCT
ATAGTGAGTCGTATTACGCGCGCTCACTGGCCGTCGTTTTACAACGTCGTGACTGGGAAAACCCTGGCGT
TACCCAACTTAATCGCCTTGCAGCACATCCCCCTTTCGCCAGCTGGCGTAATAGCGAAGAGGCCCGCACC
GATCGCCCTTCCCAACAGTTGCGCAGCCTGAATGGCGAATGGG
Features (pLannotate 1.2.2; 29 found; start..end, strand, type, name):
      1..429     +  rep_origin     f1 ori (sequence partly withheld): f1 bacteriophage origin of replication; arrow indicates direction of (+) strand synthesis
    482..586     +  promoter       AmpR promoter: bla
    587..1447    +  CDS            AmpR: β-lactamase; bla; confers resistance to ampicillin, carbenicillin, and related antibiotics
   1618..2206    +  rep_origin     ori: high-copy-number ColE1/pMB1/pBR322/pUC origin of replication
   2389..2481    +  CDS            lacI (fragment): lac repressor; lacI; The lac repressor binds to the lac operator to inhibit transcription in E. coli. This inhibition can be relieved by adding lactose or isopropyl-β-D-thiogalactopyranoside (IPTG).
   2494..2515    +  protein_bind   CAP binding site: CAP binding activates transcription in the presence of cAMP. E. coli catabolite activator protein
   2530..2560    +  promoter       lac promoter: promoter for the E. coli lac operon
   2568..2584    +  protein_bind   lac operator: The lac repressor binds to the lac operator to inhibit transcription in E. coli. This inhibition can be relieved by adding lactose or isopropyl-β-D-thiogalactopyranoside (IPTG). lac repressor encoded by lacI
   2629..2647    +  promoter       T3 promoter: promoter for bacteriophage T3 RNA polymerase
   2675..2901    +  promoter       RSV promoter: Rous sarcoma virus enhancer/promoter
   2902..3082    +  LTR            5' LTR (truncated): truncated 5' long terminal repeat (LTR) from HIV-1
   3129..3254    +  misc_feature   HIV-1 Ψ: packaging signal of human immunodeficiency virus type 1
   3238..3601    +  CDS            HIV-1 gag (fragment): gag protein from human immunodeficiency virus 1; gag
   3747..3980    +  misc_feature   RRE: The Rev response element (RRE) of HIV-1 allows for Rev-dependent mRNA export from the nucleus to the cytoplasm.
   4357..4457    +  CDS            Rev (fragment): human immunodeficiency virus 1 (HIV-1) Rev protein; rev; enhances nuclear export of unspliced and incompletely spliced viral mRNAs
   4476..4592    +  misc_feature   cPPT/CTS: central polypurine tract and central termination sequence of HIV-1
   4615..4918    +  enhancer       CMV enhancer: human cytomegalovirus immediate early enhancer
   4919..5122    +  promoter       CMV promoter: human cytomegalovirus (CMV) immediate early promoter
   5218..5925    +  CDS            mCherry: mCherry is a basic (constitutively fluorescent) red fluorescent protein published in 2004, derived from Discosoma sp.. It is reported to be a very rapidly-maturing monomer with low acid sensitivity.
   5992..6648    +  CDS            NUDT5: NUDT5_HUMAN - Also known as NUDIX5 From Homo sapiens (Human).
   6667..7255    +  misc_feature   WPRE: woodchuck hepatitis virus posttranscriptional regulatory element
   7269..7768    +  promoter       PGK promoter: mouse phosphoglycerate kinase 1 promoter
   7789..8388    +  CDS            PuroR: puromycin N-acetyltransferase; pac from Streptomyces alboniger; confers resistance to puromycin
   8456..8593    +  CDS            nef (fragment): NEF_HV1LA - Experimental evidence at protein level: Swiss-Prot protein existence level 1. Extracellular Nef protein targets CD4(+) T-lymphocytes for apoptosis by interacting with CXCR4 surface receptors. From Human immunodeficiency virus type 1 group M subtype B (isolate Lai) (HIV-1).
   8579..8759    +  LTR            5' LTR (truncated): truncated 5' long terminal repeat (LTR) from HIV-1
   8831..8952    +  polyA_signal   SV40 poly(A) signal: SV40 polyadenylation signal
   8992..9127    +  rep_origin     SV40 ori: SV40 origin of replication
   9148..9166    -  promoter       T7 promoter: promoter for bacteriophage T7 RNA polymerase
   9174..9329    +  CDS            lacZα (fragment): LacZα fragment of β-galactosidase; lacZ fragment
