[The description below was written by a language model from this plasmid's Addgene catalogue record and pLannotate feature annotations shown in this document.]
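Description:
Lenti-CMV-mCherry-GSG-P2A-NUDT5 W28A Y74F-WPRE is a 9.3 kb HIV-1-based lentiviral transfer plasmid for mammalian expression, built on the pLenti CMV GFP Puro backbone. In bacteria it is maintained through a high-copy ColE1/pUC-type origin and selected with ampicillin via the β-lactamase gene. An f1 origin and remnants of a cloning-vector backbone (lac promoter/operator, lacZα fragment, T3 and T7 promoters) are also annotated. The viral portion has an RSV promoter fused to a truncated 5' LTR, which drives Tat-independent transcription of the genomic RNA in packaging cells. This is followed by the Ψ packaging signal with a gag fragment, the RRE for Rev-dependent nuclear export, and the cPPT/CTS element that aids nuclear import. The downstream truncated LTR, labelled as a 5' LTR by the annotation tool, sits at the 3' end of the provirus, followed by an SV40 polyadenylation signal and SV40 origin.

The payload is a CMV enhancer/promoter-driven open reading frame encoding mCherry, a flexible GSG linker, a P2A peptide and human NUDT5 carrying the W28A and Y74F substitutions. Ribosome skipping at P2A yields separate red fluorescent protein and NUDT5 from a single transcript, so fluorescence reports expression without a bulky fusion on the hydrolase. A WPRE downstream of the coding region enhances transcript stability and expression. A separate mouse PGK promoter drives puromycin N-acetyltransferase, allowing selection of transduced cells. The record does not state the functional effect of the two mutations. The associated publication concerns a non-enzymatic role of NUDT5 in repressing de novo purine synthesis, suggesting use for stable expression of this variant in such studies.
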