Addgene plasmid #250399: Lenti-CMV-mCherry-GSG-P2A-NUDT5 W28A Y74F-WPRE
Purpose: Lentiviral expression of human NUDT5 W28A Y74F with N-terminal mCherry seperated by a flexible GSG-linker and P2A under CMV promoter, as well as a puromycin resistance cassette under PGK promoter.
Depositing lab: Stefan Kubicek. Depositing organization: CeMM Research Center for Molecular Medicine. Publication: A non-enzymatic role of Nudix hydrolase 5 in repressing purine de novo synthesis. Nguyen TA, Lin JG, Marques AMC, Fottner M, Bauer LG, Reicher A, Daum D, Scrofani L, Liu Y, Cheng C, D'Angelo L D D L, Sanchez J, Bueschl C, Marella N, Buphamalai P, Traversi F, Beres M, Moll HP, Siklos M, Genger JW, Hofstaetter G, Villanti L, Malik M, Klimek C, Runggatscher K, Guertl B, Hansen JS, Dobner S, Babosova O, Becirovic T, de Rooij LPMH, Casanova E, Koren A, Froese DS, Rosenblatt DS, Klavins K, Bergthaler A, Menche J, Hannich JT, Abele M, Sdelci S, Lang K, Huber KVM, Kubicek S. Science. 2025 Nov 6:eadv4257. doi: 10.1126/science.adv4257. PubMed 41196952.
Backbone
  Vector backbone: pLenti CMV GFP Puro
  Backbone manufacturer: Eric Campeau, Paul Kaufman (Addgene #17448)
  Vector type: Mammalian Expression, Lentiviral
Growth in bacteria
  Bacterial resistance: Ampicillin, 100 μg/mL
  Growth temperature: 37°C
  Growth strain: NEB Stable
  Copy number: High Copy
Gene/Insert
  Gene/Insert name: NUDT5
  Species: H. sapiens (human)
  Insert size (bp): 1431
  Mutation: W28A, Y74F
  Entrez Gene: NUDT5 (a.k.a. YSA1, YSA1H, YSAH1, hNUDT5)
  Promoter: CMV
  Tag / fusion protein: mCherry-GSG-P2A (N terminal on insert)
  Cloning method: Ligation Independent Cloning
Terms and licenses: Academic/Nonprofit Terms; Industry Terms: Not Available to Industry
Depositor comments: Insert cloned with BamHI (5') and SalI (3') sites.
How to cite: Lenti-CMV-mCherry-GSG-P2A-NUDT5 W28A Y74F-WPRE was a gift from Stefan Kubicek (Addgene plasmid # 250399 ; http://n2t.net/addgene:250399 ; RRID:Addgene_250399)
